>Addgene plasmid #36741 | TAL2315 | depositor partial sequence | sequence record 45934 | TAL2315 sequence 1640 bps
GAACCTGACCCCAGACCAGGTAGTCGCAATCGCGTCACATGACGGGGGAAAGCAAGCCCTGGAAACCGTG
CAAAGGTTGTTGCCGGTCCTTTGTCAAGACCACGGCCTTACACCGGAGCAAGTCGTGGCCATTGCAAATA
ATAACGGTGGCAAACAGGCTCTTGAGACGGTTCAGAGACTTCTCCCAGTTCTCTGTCAAGCCCACGGGCT
GACTCCCGATCAAGTTGTAGCGATTGCGAATAACAATGGAGGGAAACAAGCATTGGAGACTGTCCAACGG
CTCCTTCCCGTGTTGTGTCAAGCCCACGGTTTGACGCCTGCACAAGTGGTCGCCATCGCCTCCAATATTG
GCGGTAAGCAGGCGCTGGAAACAGTACAGCGCCTGCTGCCTGTACTGTGCCAGGATCATGGACTGACCCC
AGACCAGGTAGTCGCAATCGCGTCGAACATTGGGGGAAAGCAAGCCCTGGAAACCGTGCAAAGGTTGTTG
CCGGTCCTTTGTCAAGACCACGGCCTTACACCGGAGCAAGTCGTGGCCATTGCAAGCAACATCGGTGGCA
AACAGGCTCTTGAGACGGTTCAGAGACTTCTCCCAGTTCTCTGTCAAGCCCACGGGCTGACTCCCGATCA
AGTTGTAGCGATTGCGTCGAACATTGGAGGGAAACAAGCATTGGAGACTGTCCAACGGCTCCTTCCCGTG
TTGTGTCAAGCCCACGGTTTGACGCCTGCACAAGTGGTCGCCATCGCCAACAACAACGGCGGTAAGCAGG
CGCTGGAAACAGTACAGCGCCTGCTGCCTGTACTGTGCCAGGATCATGGACTGACCCCAGACCAGGTAGT
CGCAATCGCGTCACATGACGGGGGAAAGCAAGCCCTGGAAACCGTGCAAAGGTTGTTGCCGGTCCTTTGT
CAAGACCACGGCCTTACACCGGAGCAAGTCGTGGCCATTGCAAATAATAACGGTGGCAAACAGGCTCTTG
AGACGGTTCAGAGACTTCTCCCAGTTCTCTGTCAAGCCCACGGGCTGACTCCCGATCAAGTTGTAGCGAT
TGCGTCGAACATTGGAGGGAAACAAGCATTGGAGACTGTCCAACGGCTCCTTCCCGTGTTGTGTCAAGCC
CACGGTTTGACGCCTGCACAAGTGGTCGCCATCGCCTCGAATGGCGGCGGTAAGCAGGCGCTGGAAACAG
TACAGCGCCTGCTGCCTGTACTGTGCCAGGATCATGGACTGACCCCAGACCAGGTAGTCGCAATCGCGTC
ACATGACGGGGGAAAGCAAGCCCTGGAAACCGTGCAAAGGTTGTTGCCGGTCCTTTGTCAAGACCACGGC
CTTACACCGGAGCAAGTCGTGGCCATTGCATCCCACGACGGTGGCAAACAGGCTCTTGAGACGGTTCAGA
GACTTCTCCCAGTTCTCTGTCAAGCCCACGGGCTGACTCCCGATCAAGTTGTAGCGATTGCGTCGAACAT
TGGAGGGAAACAAGCATTGGAGACTGTCCAACGGCTCCTTCCCGTGTTGTGTCAAGCCCACGGTTTGACG
CCTGCACAAGTGGTCGCCATCGCCAACAACAACGGCGGTAAGCAGGCGCTGGAAACAGTACAGCGCCTGC
TGCCTGTACTGTGCCAGGATCATGGACTGA
