>Addgene plasmid #36741 | TAL2315 | addgene partial sequence | sequence record 48843 | JDS-TALEN-F 5'-TAGGGGTCGGTAAACAGTGG-3'
TGGCGGGTGAGCTTAGGGGGCCTCCGCTCCAGCTCGACACCGGGCAGCTGCTGAAGATCGCGAAGAGAGG
GGGAGTAACAGCGGTAGAGGCAGTGCACGCCTGGCGCAATGCGCTCACCGGGGCCCCCTTGAACCTGACC
CCAGACCAGGTAGTCGCAATCGCGTCACATGACGGGGGAAAGCAAGCCCTGGAAACCGTGCAAAGGTTGT
TGCCGGTCCTTTGTCAAGACCACGGCCTTACACCGGAGCAAGTCGTGGCCATTGCAAATAATAACGGTGG
CAAACAGGCTCTTGAGACGGTTCAGAGACTTCTCCCAGTTCTCTGTCAAGCCCACGGGCTGACTCCCGAT
CAAGTTGTAGCGATTGCGAATAACAATGGAGGGAAACAAGCATTGGAGACTGTCCAACGGCTCCTTCCCG
TGTTGTGTCAAGCCCACGGTTTGACGCCTGCACAAGTGGTCGCCATCGCCTCCAATATTGGCGGTAAGCA
GGCGCTGGAAACAGTACAGCGCCTGCTGCCTGTACTGTGCCAGGATCATGGACTGACCCCAGACCAGGTA
GTCGCAATCGCGTCGAACATTGGGGGAAAGCAAGCCCTGGAAACCGTGCAAAGGTTGTTGCCGGTCCTTT
GTCAAGACCACGGCCTTACACCGGAGCAAGTCGTGGCCATTGCAAGCAACATCGGTGGCAAACAGGCTCT
TGAGACGGTTCAGAGACTTCTCCCAGTTCTCTGTCAAGCCCACGGGCTGACTCCCGATCAAGTTGTAGCG
ATTGCGTCGAACATTGGAGGGAAA
