[The description below was written by a language model from this plasmid's Addgene catalogue record.]
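Description:
TAL2315 is a mammalian expression plasmid encoding the right-hand monomer of a TALEN pair directed against the human FANCF gene. It is built on the JDS74 TALEN expression backbone (about 6.4 kb without insert), into which a roughly 1.6 kb array of TAL effector repeats, produced by the FLASH assembly method, was inserted through BsmBI sites that were destroyed in the process. The plasmid is maintained at high copy in E. coli under ampicillin selection. The record does not list the origin of replication or other backbone features in detail.

Expression is driven by a CMV promoter for use in mammalian cells. The vector type also indicates a T7 promoter, which allows in vitro transcription of mRNA as an alternative means of delivery. The backbone provides a 3X FLAG tag at the N terminus, useful for detecting the protein, and a wild-type FokI nuclease domain at the C terminus, so the inserted repeat array completes an in-frame TALE–FokI fusion. The repeats determine recognition of a specific half-site in FANCF. Because FokI cleaves only as a dimer, this construct is meant to be co-delivered with the matching left-hand FANCF TALEN, so that the two monomers bind flanking half-sites and introduce a double-strand break in the intervening spacer.

Typical applications are targeted mutagenesis through error-prone repair or stimulation of homology-directed editing at the endogenous locus. The Entrez entry linked in the record appears to be a rodent Fancf identifier, although the stated species is human. The depositor also recommends confirming the plasmid's structure by diagnostic digest before use.
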