Addgene plasmid #36741: TAL2315
Depositing lab: Keith Joung. Depositing organization: Massachusetts General Hospital. Publication: FLASH assembly of TALENs for high-throughput genome editing. Reyon D, Tsai SQ, Khayter C, Foden JA, Sander JD, Joung JK. Nat Biotechnol. 2012 Apr 8. doi: 10.1038/nbt.2170. PubMed 22484455.
Backbone
  Vector backbone: JDS74
  Backbone manufacturer: Joung lab (Addgene Plasmid # 32288)
  Backbone size w/o insert (bp): 6447
  Vector type: Mammalian, T7 for in vitro mRNA synthesis
Growth in bacteria
  Bacterial resistance: Ampicillin, 100 μg/mL
  Growth temperature: 37°C
  Growth strain: XL1 Blue
  Copy number: High Copy
Gene/Insert
  Gene/Insert name: FANCF-TALEN_Right (alt name: FANCF)
  Species: H. sapiens (human)
  Insert size (bp): 1640
  Entrez Gene: Fancf (a.k.a. RGD1561456)
  Promoter: CMV
  Tag / fusion protein: 3X Flag (N terminal on backbone); WT FOKI (C terminal on backbone)
  Cloning method: Restriction Enzyme; 5′ cloning site BsmBI (destroyed during cloning); 3′ cloning site BsmBI (destroyed during cloning)
  Sequencing primers: 5′ CMV-F; 3′ BGH-rev
Terms and licenses: Academic/Nonprofit Terms; Industry Terms: Not Available to Industry
Depositor comments: Target binding site: TCGGAAAAGCGATCCAGG It is strongly recommended that users perform a diagnostic digest to verify this plasmid prior to use. For example, a double digest of the plasmid with BamHI and KpnI should result in two bands at 2.2kb and 5.9kb.
How to cite: TAL2315 was a gift from Keith Joung (Addgene plasmid # 36741 ; http://n2t.net/addgene:36741 ; RRID:Addgene_36741)
